>Addgene plasmid #171994 | PEA1-Nuclease-GFP | depositor full sequence | sequence record 333526 | Full Sequence
AAGAGCAACTTCGACCTGGCCGAGGATGCCAAACTGCAGCTGAGCAAGGACACCTACGACGACGACCTGG
ACAACCTGCTGGCCCAGATCGGCGACCAGTACGCCGACCTGTTTCTGGCCGCCAAGAACCTGTCCGACGC
CATCCTGCTGAGCGACATCCTGAGAGTGAACACCGAGATCACCAAGGCCCCCCTGAGCGCCTCTATGATC
AAGAGATACGACGAGCACCACCAGGACCTGACCCTGCTGAAAGCTCTCGTGCGGCAGCAGCTGCCTGAGA
AGTACAAAGAGATTTTCTTCGACCAGAGCAAGAACGGCTACGCCGGCTACATTGACGGCGGAGCCAGCCA
GGAAGAGTTCTACAAGTTCATCAAGCCCATCCTGGAAAAGATGGACGGCACCGAGGAACTGCTCGTGAAG
CTGAACAGAGAGGACCTGCTGCGGAAGCAGCGGACCTTCGACAACGGCAGCATCCCCCACCAGATCCACC
TGGGAGAGCTGCACGCCATTCTGCGGCGGCAGGAAGATTTTTACCCATTCCTGAAGGACAACCGGGAAAA
GATCGAGAAGATCCTGACCTTCCGCATCCCCTACTACGTGGGCCCTCTGGCCAGGGGAAACAGCAGATTC
GCCTGGATGACCAGAAAGAGCGAGGAAACCATCACCCCCTGGAACTTCGAGGAAGTGGTGGACAAGGGCG
CTTCCGCCCAGAGCTTCATCGAGCGGATGACCAACTTCGATAAGAACCTGCCCAACGAGAAGGTGCTGCC
CAAGCACAGCCTGCTGTACGAGTACTTCACCGTGTATAACGAGCTGACCAAAGTGAAATACGTGACCGAG
GGAATGAGAAAGCCCGCCTTCCTGAGCGGCGAGCAGAAAAAGGCCATCGTGGACCTGCTGTTCAAGACCA
ACCGGAAAGTGACCGTGAAGCAGCTGAAAGAGGACTACTTCAAGAAAATCGAGTGCTTCGACTCCGTGGA
AATCTCCGGCGTGGAAGATCGGTTCAACGCCTCCCTGGGCACATACCACGATCTGCTGAAAATTATCAAG
GACAAGGACTTCCTGGACAATGAGGAAAACGAGGACATTCTGGAAGATATCGTGCTGACCCTGACACTGT
TTGAGGACAGAGAGATGATCGAGGAACGGCTGAAAACCTATGCCCACCTGTTCGACGACAAAGTGATGAA
GCAGCTGAAGCGGCGGAGATACACCGGCTGGGGCAGGCTGAGCCGGAAGCTGATCAACGGCATCCGGGAC
AAGCAGTCCGGCAAGACAATCCTGGATTTCCTGAAGTCCGACGGCTTCGCCAACAGAAACTTCATGCAGC
TGATCCACGACGACAGCCTGACCTTTAAAGAGGACATCCAGAAAGCCCAGGTGTCCGGCCAGGGCGATAG
CCTGCACGAGCACATTGCCAATCTGGCCGGCAGCCCCGCCATTAAGAAGGGCATCCTGCAGACAGTGAAG
GTGGTGGACGAGCTCGTGAAAGTGATGGGCCGGCACAAGCCCGAGAACATCGTGATCGAAATGGCCAGAG
AGAACCAGACCACCCAGAAGGGACAGAAGAACAGCCGCGAGAGAATGAAGCGGATCGAAGAGGGCATCAA
AGAGCTGGGCAGCCAGATCCTGAAAGAACACCCCGTGGAAAACACCCAGCTGCAGAACGAGAAGCTGTAC
CTGTACTACCTGCAGAATGGGCGGGATATGTACGTGGACCAGGAACTGGACATCAACCGGCTGTCCGACT
ACGATGTGGACCATATCGTGCCTCAGAGCTTTCTGAAGGACGACTCCATCGACAACAAGGTGCTGACCAG
AAGCGACAAGAACCGGGGCAAGAGCGACAACGTGCCCTCCGAAGAGGTCGTGAAGAAGATGAAGAACTAC
TGGCGGCAGCTGCTGAACGCCAAGCTGATTACCCAGAGAAAGTTCGACAATCTGACCAAGGCCGAGAGAG
GCGGCCTGAGCGAACTGGATAAGGCCGGCTTCATCAAGAGACAGCTGGTGGAAACCCGGCAGATCACAAA
GCACGTGGCACAGATCCTGGACTCCCGGATGAACACTAAGTACGACGAGAATGACAAGCTGATCCGGGAA
GTGAAAGTGATCACCCTGAAGTCCAAGCTGGTGTCCGATTTCCGGAAGGATTTCCAGTTTTACAAAGTGC
GCGAGATCAACAACTACCACCACGCCCACGACGCCTACCTGAACGCCGTCGTGGGAACCGCCCTGATCAA
AAAGTACCCTAAGCTGGAAAGCGAGTTCGTGTACGGCGACTACAAGGTGTACGACGTGCGGAAGATGATC
GCCAAGAGCGAGCAGGAAATCGGCAAGGCTACCGCCAAGTACTTCTTCTACAGCAACATCATGAACTTTT
TCAAGACCGAGATTACCCTGGCCAACGGCGAGATCCGGAAGCGGCCTCTGATCGAGACAAACGGCGAAAC
CGGGGAGATCGTGTGGGATAAGGGCCGGGATTTTGCCACCGTGCGGAAAGTGCTGAGCATGCCCCAAGTG
AATATCGTGAAAAAGACCGAGGTGCAGACAGGCGGCTTCAGCAAAGAGTCTATCCTGCCCAAGAGGAACA
GCGATAAGCTGATCGCCAGAAAGAAGGACTGGGACCCTAAGAAGTACGGCGGCTTCGACAGCCCCACCGT
GGCCTATTCTGTGCTGGTGGTGGCCAAAGTGGAAAAGGGCAAGTCCAAGAAACTGAAGAGTGTGAAAGAG
CTGCTGGGGATCACCATCATGGAAAGAAGCAGCTTCGAGAAGAATCCCATCGACTTTCTGGAAGCCAAGG
GCTACAAAGAAGTGAAAAAGGACCTGATCATCAAGCTGCCTAAGTACTCCCTGTTCGAGCTGGAAAACGG
CCGGAAGAGAATGCTGGCCTCTGCCGGCGAACTGCAGAAGGGAAACGAACTGGCCCTGCCCTCCAAATAT
GTGAACTTCCTGTACCTGGCCAGCCACTATGAGAAGCTGAAGGGCTCCCCCGAGGATAATGAGCAGAAAC
AGCTGTTTGTGGAACAGCACAAGCACTACCTGGACGAGATCATCGAGCAGATCAGCGAGTTCTCCAAGAG
AGTGATCCTGGCCGACGCTAATCTGGACAAAGTGCTGTCCGCCTACAACAAGCACCGGGATAAGCCCATC
AGAGAGCAGGCCGAGAATATCATCCACCTGTTTACCCTGACCAATCTGGGAGCCCCTGCCGCCTTCAAGT
ACTTTGACACCACCATCGACCGGAAGAGGTACACCAGCACGAAAGAGGTGCTGGACGCCACCCTGATCCA
CCAGAGCATCACCGGCCTGTACGAGACACGGATCGACCTGTCTCAGCTGGGAGGTGACTCTGGAGGATCT
AGCGGAGGATCCTCTGGCAGCGAGACACCAGGAACAAGCGAGTCAGCAACACCAGAGAGCAGTGGCGGCA
GCAGCGGCGGCAGCAGCACCCTAAATATAGAAGATGAGTATCGGCTACATGAGACCTCAAAAGAGCCAGA
TGTTTCTCTAGGGTCCACATGGCTGTCTGATTTTCCTCAGGCCTGGGCGGAAACCGGGGGCATGGGACTG
GCAGTTCGCCAAGCTCCTCTGATCATACCTCTGAAAGCAACCTCTACCCCCGTGTCCATAAAACAATACC
CCATGTCACAAGAAGCCAGACTGGGGATCAAGCCCCACATACAGAGACTGTTGGACCAGGGAATACTGGT
ACCCTGCCAGTCCCCCTGGAACACGCCCCTGCTACCCGTTAAGAAACCAGGGACTAATGATTATAGGCCT
GTCCAGGATCTGAGAGAAGTCAACAAGCGGGTGGAGGACATCCACCCCACCGTGCCCAACCCTTACAACC
TCTTGAGCGGGCTCCCACCGTCCCACCAGTGGTACACTGTGCTTGATTTAAAGGATGCCTTTTTCTGCCT
GAGACTCCACCCCACCAGTCAGCCTCTCTTCGCCTTTGAGTGGAGAGATCCAGAGATGGGAATCTCAGGA
CAATTGACCTGGACCAGACTCCCACAGGGTTTCAAAAACAGTCCCACCCTGTTTAATGAGGCACTGCACA
GAGACCTAGCAGACTTCCGGATCCAGCACCCAGACTTGATCCTGCTACAGTACGTGGATGACTTACTGCT
GGCCGCCACTTCTGAGCTAGACTGCCAACAAGGTACTCGGGCCCTGTTACAAACCCTAGGGAACCTCGGG
TATCGGGCCTCGGCCAAGAAAGCCCAAATTTGCCAGAAACAGGTCAAGTATCTGGGGTATCTTCTAAAAG
AGGGTCAGAGATGGCTGACTGAGGCCAGAAAAGAGACTGTGATGGGGCAGCCTACTCCAAAGACCCCTCG
ACAACTAAGGGAGTTCCTAGGGAAGGCAGGCTTCTGTCGCCTCTTCATCCCTGGGTTTGCAGAAATGGCA
GCCCCCCTGTACCCTCTCACCAAACCGGGGACTCTGTTTAATTGGGGCCCAGACCAACAAAAGGCCTATC
AAGAAATCAAGCAAGCCCTTCTAACTGCCCCAGCCCTGGGGTTGCCAGATTTGACTAAGCCCTTTGAACT
CTTTGTCGACGAGAAGCAGGGCTACGCCAAAGGTGTCCTAACGCAAAAACTGGGACCTTGGCGTCGGCCG
GTGGCCTACCTGTCCAAAAAGCTAGACCCAGTAGCAGCTGGGTGGCCCCCTTGCCTACGGATGGTAGCAG
CCATTGCCGTACTGACAAAGGATGCAGGCAAGCTAACCATGGGACAGCCACTAGTCATTCTGGCCCCCCA
TGCAGTAGAGGCACTAGTCAAACAACCCCCCGACCGCTGGCTTTCCAACGCCCGGATGACTCACTATCAG
GCCTTGCTTTTGGACACGGACCGGGTCCAGTTCGGACCGGTGGTAGCCCTGAACCCGGCTACGCTGCTCC
CACTGCCTGAGGAAGGGCTGCAACACAACTGCCTTGATATCCTGGCCGAAGCCCACGGAACCCGACCCGA
CCTAACGGACCAGCCGCTCCCAGACGCCGACCACACCTGGTACACGGATGGAAGCAGTCTCTTACAAGAG
GGACAGCGTAAGGCGGGAGCTGCGGTGACCACCGAGACCGAGGTAATCTGGGCTAAAGCCCTGCCAGCCG
GGACATCCGCTCAGCGGGCTGAACTGATAGCACTCACCCAGGCCCTAAAGATGGCAGAAGGTAAGAAGCT
AAATGTTTATACTGATAGCCGTTATGCTTTTGCTACTGCCCATATCCATGGAGAAATATACAGAAGGCGT
GGGTGGCTCACATCAGAAGGCAAAGAGATCAAAAATAAAGACGAGATCTTGGCCCTACTAAAAGCCCTCT
TTCTGCCCAAAAGACTTAGCATAATCCATTGTCCAGGACATCAAAAGGGACACAGCGCCGAGGCTAGAGG
CAACCGGATGGCTGACCAAGCGGCCCGAAAGGCAGCCATCACAGAGACTCCAGACACCTCTACCCTCCTC
ATAGAAAATTCATCACCCTCTGGCGGCTCAAAAAGAACCGCCGACGGCAGCGAATTCGAGAAAAGGCCGG
CGGCCACGAAAAAGGCCGGCCAGGCAAAAAAGAAAAAGGAATTCGGCAGTGGAGAGGGCAGAGGAAGTCT
GCTAACATGCGGTGACGTCGAGGAGAATCCTGGCCCAGTGAGCAAGGGCGAGGAGCTGTTCACCGGGGTG
GTGCCCATCCTGGTCGAGCTGGACGGCGACGTAAACGGCCACAAGTTCAGCGTGTCCGGCGAGGGCGAGG
GCGATGCCACCTACGGCAAGCTGACCCTGAAGTTCATCTGCACCACCGGCAAGCTGCCCGTGCCCTGGCC
CACCCTCGTGACCACCCTGACCTACGGCGTGCAGTGCTTCAGCCGCTACCCCGACCACATGAAGCAGCAC
GACTTCTTCAAGTCCGCCATGCCCGAAGGCTACGTCCAGGAGCGCACCATCTTCTTCAAGGACGACGGCA
ACTACAAGACCCGCGCCGAGGTGAAGTTCGAGGGCGACACCCTGGTGAACCGCATCGAGCTGAAGGGCAT
CGACTTCAAGGAGGACGGCAACATCCTGGGGCACAAGCTGGAGTACAACTACAACAGCCACAACGTCTAT
ATCATGGCCGACAAGCAGAAGAACGGCATCAAGGTGAACTTCAAGATCCGCCACAACATCGAGGACGGCA
GCGTGCAGCTCGCCGACCACTACCAGCAGAACACCCCCATCGGCGACGGCCCCGTGCTGCTGCCCGACAA
CCACTACCTGAGCACCCAGTCCGCCCTGAGCAAAGACCCCAACGAGAAGCGCGATCACATGGTCCTGCTG
GAGTTCGTGACCGCCGCCGGGATCACTCTCGGCATGGACGAGCTGTACAAGGAATTCTAACTAGAGCTCG
CTGATCAGCCTCGACTGTGCCTTCTAGTTGCCAGCCATCTGTTGTTTGCCCCTCCCCCGTGCCTTCCTTG
ACCCTGGAAGGTGCCACTCCCACTGTCCTTTCCTAATAAAATGAGGAAATTGCATCGCATTGTCTGAGTA
GGTGTCATTCTATTCTGGGGGGTGGGGTGGGGCAGGACAGCAAGGGGGAGGATTGGGAAGAGAATAGCAG
GCATGCTGGGGAGCGGCCGCTCTAGAACTAGTGGATCCCCCGGGCTGCAGGAATTCGATAATCCTGCAGG
AAAAAAGCACCGACTCGGTGCCACTTTTTCAAGTTGATAACGGACTAGCCTTATTTTAACTTGCTATTTC
TAGCTCTAAAACGTCTTCTCGAAGACCCCGGTGTTTCGTCCTTTCCACAAGATATATAAAGCCAAGAAAT
CGAAATACTTTCAAGTTACGGTAAGCATATGATAGTCCATTTTAAAACATAATTTTAAAACTGCAAACTA
CCCAAGAAATTATTACTTTCTACGTCACGTATTTTGTACTAATATCTTTGTGTTTACAGTCAAATTAATT
CCAATTATCTCTCTAACAGCCTTGTATCGTATATGCAAATATGAAGGAATCATGGGAAATAGGCCCTCGC
GGCCGCAGGAACCCCTAGTGATGGAGTTGGCCACTCCCTCTCTGCGCGCTCGCTCGCTCACTGAGGCCGG
GCGACCAAAGGTCGCCCGACGCCCGGGCTTTGCCCGGGCGGCCTCAGTGAGCGAGCGAGCGCGCAGCTGC
CTGCAGGGGCGCCTGATGCGGTATTTTCTCCTTACGCATCTGTGCGGTATTTCACACCGCATA
[95 nt withheld, positions 7204-7298]
T
[46 nt withheld, positions 7300-7345]
C
[141 nt withheld, positions 7347-7487]
CCTTTGACGTTGGAGTCCACGTTCTTT
[37 nt withheld, positions 7515-7551]
ACTCTATCTCGGGCTATTCTTTTGATTTATAAGGGATTTTGCCGATTTCGGTCTATTGGTTAAAAAATGA
GCTGATTTAACAAAAATTTAACGCGAATTTTAACAAAATATTAACGTTTACAATTTTATGGTGCACTCTC
AGTACAATCTGCTCTGATGCCGCATAGTTAAGCCAGCCCCGACACCCGCCAACACCCGCTGACGCGCCCT
GACGGGCTTGTCTGCTCCCGGCATCCGCTTACAGACAAGCTGTGACCGTCTCCGGGAGCTGCATGTGTCA
GAGGTTTTCACCGTCATCACCGAAACGCGCGAGACGAAAGGGCCTCGTGATACGCCTATTTTTATAGGTT
AATGTCATGATAATAATGGTTTCTTAGACGTCAGGTGGCACTTTTCGGGGAAATGTGCGCGGAACCCCTA
TTTGTTTATTTTTCTAAATACATTCAAATATGTATCCGCTCATGAGACAATAACCCTGATAAATGCTTCA
ATAATATTGAAAAAGGAAGAGTATGAGTATTCAACATTTCCGTGTCGCCCTTATTCCCTTTTTTGCGGCA
TTTTGCCTTCCTGTTTTTGCTCACCCAGAAACGCTGGTGAAAGTAAAAGATGCTGAAGATCAGTTGGGTG
CACGAGTGGGTTACATCGAACTGGATCTCAACAGCGGTAAGATCCTTGAGAGTTTTCGCCCCGAAGAACG
TTTTCCAATGATGAGCACTTTTAAAGTTCTGCTATGTGGCGCGGTATTATCCCGTATTGACGCCGGGCAA
GAGCAACTCGGTCGCCGCATACACTATTCTCAGAATGACTTGGTTGAGTACTCACCAGTCACAGAAAAGC
ATCTTACGGATGGCATGACAGTAAGAGAATTATGCAGTGCTGCCATAACCATGAGTGATAACACTGCGGC
CAACTTACTTCTGACAACGATCGGAGGACCGAAGGAGCTAACCGCTTTTTTGCACAACATGGGGGATCAT
GTAACTCGCCTTGATCGTTGGGAACCGGAGCTGAATGAAGCCATACCAAACGACGAGCGTGACACCACGA
TGCCTGTAGCAATGGCAACAACGTTGCGCAAACTATTAACTGGCGAACTACTTACTCTAGCTTCCCGGCA
ACAATTAATAGACTGGATGGAGGCGGATAAAGTTGCAGGACCACTTCTGCGCTCGGCCCTTCCGGCTGGC
TGGTTTATTGCTGATAAATCTGGAGCCGGTGAGCGTGGAAGCCGCGGTATCATTGCAGCACTGGGGCCAG
ATGGTAAGCCCTCCCGTATCGTAGTTATCTACACGACGGGGAGTCAGGCAACTATGGATGAACGAAATAG
ACAGATCGCTGAGATAGGTGCCTCACTGATTAAGCATTGGTAACTGTCAGACCAAGTTTACTCATATATA
CTTTAGATTGATTTAAAACTTCATTTTTAATTTAAAAGGATCTAGGTGAAGATCCTTTTTGATAATCTCA
TGACCAAAATCCCTTAACGTGAGTTTTCGTTCCACTGAGCGTCAGACCCCGTAGAAAAGATCAAAGGATC
TTCTTGAGATCCTTTTTTTCTGCGCGTAATCTGCTGCTTGCAAACAAAAAAACCACCGCTACCAGCGGTG
GTTTGTTTGCCGGATCAAGAGCTACCAACTCTTTTTCCGAAGGTAACTGGCTTCAGCAGAGCGCAGATAC
CAAATACTGTTCTTCTAGTGTAGCCGTAGTTAGGCCACCACTTCAAGAACTCTGTAGCACCGCCTACATA
CCTCGCTCTGCTAATCCTGTTACCAGTGGCTGCTGCCAGTGGCGATAAGTCGTGTCTTACCGGGTTGGAC
TCAAGACGATAGTTACCGGATAAGGCGCAGCGGTCGGGCTGAACGGGGGGTTCGTGCACACAGCCCAGCT
TGGAGCGAACGACCTACACCGAACTGAGATACCTACAGCGTGAGCTATGAGAAAGCGCCACGCTTCCCGA
AGGGAGAAAGGCGGACAGGTATCCGGTAAGCGGCAGGGTCGGAACAGGAGAGCGCACGAGGGAGCTTCCA
GGGGGAAACGCCTGGTATCTTTATAGTCCTGTCGGGTTTCGCCACCTCTGACTTGAGCGTCGATTTTTGT
GATGCTCGTCAGGGGGGCGGAGCCTATGGAAAAACGCCAGCAACGCGGCCTTTTTACGGTTCCTGGCCTT
TTGCTGGCCTTTTGCTCACATGTGAGGGCCTATTTCCCATGATTCCTTCATATTTGCATATACGATACAA
GGCTGTTAGAGAGATAATTGGAATTAATTTGACTGTAAACACAAAGATATTAGTACAAAATACGTGACGT
AGAAAGTAATAATTTCTTGGGTAGTTTGCAGTTTTAAAATTATGTTTTAAAATGGACTATCATATGCTTA
CCGTAACTTGAAAGTATTTCGATTTCTTGGCTTTATATATCTTGTGGAAAGGACGAAACACCGGGTCTTC
GAGAAGACCTGTTTTAGAGCTAGAAATAGCAAGTTAAAATAAGGCTAGTCCGTTATCAACTTGAAAAAGT
GGCACCGAGTCGGTGCGGGTCTTCGAGAAGACCTTTTTTTTGTTCTAGTCCGTTTTTAGCGCGTGCGCCA
ATTCTGCAGACAAATGGCTCTAGAGGTACCCGTTACATAACTTACGGTAAATGGCCCGCCTGGCTGACCG
CCCAACGACCCCCGCCCATTGACGTCAATAGTAACGCCAATAGGGACTTTCCATTGACGTCAATGGGTGG
AGTATTTACGGTAAACTGCCCACTTGGCAGTACATCAAGTGTATCATATGCCAAGTACGCCCCCTATTGA
CGTCAATGACGGTAAATGGCCCGCCTGGCATTGTGCCCAGTACATGACCTTATGGGACTTTCCTACTTGG
CAGTACATCTACGTATTAGTCATCGCTATTACCATGGTCGAGGTGAGCCCCACGTTCTGCTTCACTCTCC
CCATCTCCCCCCCCTCCCCACCCCCAATTTTGTATTTATTTATTTTTTAATTATTTTGTGCAGCGATGGG
GGCGGGGGGGGGGGGCGCGCGCCAGGCGGGGCGGGGCGGGGCGAGGGGCGGGGCGGGGCGAGGCGGAGAG
GTGCGGCGGCAGCCAATCAGAGCGGCGCGCTCCGAAAGTTTCCTTTTATGGCGAGGCGGCGGCGGCGGCG
GCCCTATAAAAAGCGAAGCGCGCGGCGGGCGGGAGTCGCTGCGCGCTGCCTTCGCCCCGTGCCCCGCTCC
GCCGCCGCCTCGCGCCGCCCGCCCCGGCTCTGACTGACCGCGTTACTCCCACAGGTGAGCGGGCGGGACG
GCCCTTCTCCTCCGGGCTGTAATTAGCTGAGCAAGAGGTAAGGGTTTAAGGGATGGTTGGTTGGTGGGGT
ATTAATGTTTAATTACCTGGAGCACCTGCCTGAAATCACTTTTTTTCAGGTTGGACCGGTGCCACCATGG
ACTATAAGGACCACGACGGAGACTACAAGGATCATGATATTGATTACAAAGACGATGACGATAAGATGGC
CCCAAAGAAGAAGCGGAAGGTCGGTATCCACGGAGTCCCAGCAGCCGACAAGAAGTACAGCATCGGCCTG
GACATCGGCACCAACTCTGTGGGCTGGGCCGTGATCACCGACGAGTACAAGGTGCCCAGCAAGAAATTCA
AGGTGCTGGGCAACACCGACCGGCACAGCATCAAGAAGAACCTGATCGGAGCCCTGCTGTTCGACAGCGG
CGAAACAGCCGAGGCCACCCGGCTGAAGAGAACCGCCAGAAGAAGATACACCAGACGGAAGAACCGGATC
TGCTATCTGCAAGAGATCTTCAGCAACGAGATGGCCAAGGTGGACGACAGCTTCTTCCACAGACTGGAAG
AGTCCTTCCTGGTGGAAGAGGATAAGAAGCACGAGCGGCACCCCATCTTCGGCAACATCGTGGACGAGGT
GGCCTACCACGAGAAGTACCCCACCATCTACCACCTGAGAAAGAAACTGGTGGACAGCACCGACAAGGCC
GACCTGCGGCTGATCTATCTGGCCCTGGCCCACATGATCAAGTTCCGGGGCCACTTCCTGATCGAGGGCG
ACCTGAACCCCGACAACAGCGACGTGGACAAGCTGTTCATCCAGCTGGTGCAGACCTACAACCAGCTGTT
CGAGGAAAACCCCATCAACGCCAGCGGCGTGGACGCCAAGGCCATCCTGTCTGCCAGACTGAGCAAGAGC
AGACGGCTGGAAAATCTGATCGCCCAGCTGCCCGGCGAGAAGAAGAATGGCCTGTTCGGAAACCTGATTG
CCCTGAGCCTGGGCCTGACCCCCAACTTC
Features (pLannotate 1.2.2; 22 found; start..end, strand, type, name):
    850..3344    +  CDS            Cas9(C) (fragment): C-terminal portion of Streptococcus pyogenes Cas9 (Zetsche et al., 2015)
   3448..5479    +  CDS            gag-pol (fragment): Moloney murine leukemia virus Gag-Pol polyprotein; gag-pol; contains a read-through stop codon
   5521..5568    +  CDS            nucleoplasmin NLS: bipartite nuclear localization signal from nucleoplasmin
   5638..6351    +  CDS            EGFP: EGFP is a basic (constitutively fluorescent) green fluorescent protein published in 1996, derived from Aequorea victoria. It is reported to be a rapidly-maturing weak dimer with moderate acid sensitivity.
   6385..6496    +  polyA_signal   bGH poly(A) signal: bovine growth hormone polyadenylation signal
   6593..6640    +  misc_feature   MCS (fragment): pBluescript multiple cloning site
   6657..6732    -  misc_RNA       gRNA scaffold: guide RNA scaffold for the Streptococcus pyogenes CRISPR/Cas9 system
   6758..6998    -  promoter       U6 promoter: RNA polymerase III promoter for human U6 snRNA
   7007..7147    +  repeat_region  AAV2 ITR: inverted terminal repeat of adeno-associated virus serotype 2 inverted
   7152..7203    -  misc_feature   bom (fragment): basis of mobility region from pBR322
   7222..7677    +  rep_origin     f1 ori (sequence partly withheld): f1 bacteriophage origin of replication; arrow indicates direction of (+) strand synthesis
   7678..7727    -  misc_feature   bom (fragment): basis of mobility region from pBR322
   7829..7864    -  CDS            rop (fragment): Rop protein, which maintains plasmids at low copy number; rop
   7959..8063    +  promoter       AmpR promoter: bla
   8064..8924    +  CDS            AmpR: β-lactamase; bla; confers resistance to ampicillin, carbenicillin, and related antibiotics
   9095..9683    +  rep_origin     ori: high-copy-number ColE1/pMB1/pBR322/pUC origin of replication
   9745..9985    +  promoter       U6 promoter: RNA polymerase III promoter for human U6 snRNA
  10012..10087   +  misc_RNA       gRNA scaffold: guide RNA scaffold for the Streptococcus pyogenes CRISPR/Cas9 system
  10172..10457   +  enhancer       CMV enhancer: human cytomegalovirus immediate early enhancer; contains an 18-bp deletion relative to the standard CMV enhancer
  10459..10732   +  promoter       chicken β-actin promoter: No description available
  10733..10960   +  intron         hybrid intron: hybrid between chicken β-actin (CBA) and minute virus of mice (MMV) introns (Gray et al., 2011)
  11098..849     +  CDS            Cas9(N) (across the origin): N-terminal portion of Streptococcus pyogenes Cas9 (Zetsche et al., 2015)
