>Addgene plasmid #171994 | PEA1-Nuclease-GFP | addgene full sequence | sequence record 338231 | Addgene NGS Result
AAGAGCAACTTCGACCTGGCCGAGGATGCCAAACTGCAGCTGAGCAAGGACACCTACGACGACGACCTGG
ACAACCTGCTGGCCCAGATCGGCGACCAGTACGCCGACCTGTTTCTGGCCGCCAAGAACCTGTCCGACGC
CATCCTGCTGAGCGACATCCTGAGAGTGAACACCGAGATCACCAAGGCCCCCCTGAGCGCCTCTATGATC
AAGAGATACGACGAGCACCACCAGGACCTGACCCTGCTGAAAGCTCTCGTGCGGCAGCAGCTGCCTGAGA
AGTACAAAGAGATTTTCTTCGACCAGAGCAAGAACGGCTACGCCGGCTACATTGACGGCGGAGCCAGCCA
GGAAGAGTTCTACAAGTTCATCAAGCCCATCCTGGAAAAGATGGACGGCACCGAGGAACTGCTCGTGAAG
CTGAACAGAGAGGACCTGCTGCGGAAGCAGCGGACCTTCGACAACGGCAGCATCCCCCACCAGATCCACC
TGGGAGAGCTGCACGCCATTCTGCGGCGGCAGGAAGATTTTTACCCATTCCTGAAGGACAACCGGGAAAA
GATCGAGAAGATCCTGACCTTCCGCATCCCCTACTACGTGGGCCCTCTGGCCAGGGGAAACAGCAGATTC
GCCTGGATGACCAGAAAGAGCGAGGAAACCATCACCCCCTGGAACTTCGAGGAAGTGGTGGACAAGGGCG
CTTCCGCCCAGAGCTTCATCGAGCGGATGACCAACTTCGATAAGAACCTGCCCAACGAGAAGGTGCTGCC
CAAGCACAGCCTGCTGTACGAGTACTTCACCGTGTATAACGAGCTGACCAAAGTGAAATACGTGACCGAG
GGAATGAGAAAGCCCGCCTTCCTGAGCGGCGAGCAGAAAAAGGCCATCGTGGACCTGCTGTTCAAGACCA
ACCGGAAAGTGACCGTGAAGCAGCTGAAAGAGGACTACTTCAAGAAAATCGAGTGCTTCGACTCCGTGGA
AATCTCCGGCGTGGAAGATCGGTTCAACGCCTCCCTGGGCACATACCACGATCTGCTGAAAATTATCAAG
GACAAGGACTTCCTGGACAATGAGGAAAACGAGGACATTCTGGAAGATATCGTGCTGACCCTGACACTGT
TTGAGGACAGAGAGATGATCGAGGAACGGCTGAAAACCTATGCCCACCTGTTCGACGACAAAGTGATGAA
GCAGCTGAAGCGGCGGAGATACACCGGCTGGGGCAGGCTGAGCCGGAAGCTGATCAACGGCATCCGGGAC
AAGCAGTCCGGCAAGACAATCCTGGATTTCCTGAAGTCCGACGGCTTCGCCAACAGAAACTTCATGCAGC
TGATCCACGACGACAGCCTGACCTTTAAAGAGGACATCCAGAAAGCCCAGGTGTCCGGCCAGGGCGATAG
CCTGCACGAGCACATTGCCAATCTGGCCGGCAGCCCCGCCATTAAGAAGGGCATCCTGCAGACAGTGAAG
GTGGTGGACGAGCTCGTGAAAGTGATGGGCCGGCACAAGCCCGAGAACATCGTGATCGAAATGGCCAGAG
AGAACCAGACCACCCAGAAGGGACAGAAGAACAGCCGCGAGAGAATGAAGCGGATCGAAGAGGGCATCAA
AGAGCTGGGCAGCCAGATCCTGAAAGAACACCCCGTGGAAAACACCCAGCTGCAGAACGAGAAGCTGTAC
CTGTACTACCTGCAGAATGGGCGGGATATGTACGTGGACCAGGAACTGGACATCAACCGGCTGTCCGACT
ACGATGTGGACCATATCGTGCCTCAGAGCTTTCTGAAGGACGACTCCATCGACAACAAGGTGCTGACCAG
AAGCGACAAGAACCGGGGCAAGAGCGACAACGTGCCCTCCGAAGAGGTCGTGAAGAAGATGAAGAACTAC
TGGCGGCAGCTGCTGAACGCCAAGCTGATTACCCAGAGAAAGTTCGACAATCTGACCAAGGCCGAGAGAG
GCGGCCTGAGCGAACTGGATAAGGCCGGCTTCATCAAGAGACAGCTGGTGGAAACCCGGCAGATCACAAA
GCACGTGGCACAGATCCTGGACTCCCGGATGAACACTAAGTACGACGAGAATGACAAGCTGATCCGGGAA
GTGAAAGTGATCACCCTGAAGTCCAAGCTGGTGTCCGATTTCCGGAAGGATTTCCAGTTTTACAAAGTGC
GCGAGATCAACAACTACCACCACGCCCACGACGCCTACCTGAACGCCGTCGTGGGAACCGCCCTGATCAA
AAAGTACCCTAAGCTGGAAAGCGAGTTCGTGTACGGCGACTACAAGGTGTACGACGTGCGGAAGATGATC
GCCAAGAGCGAGCAGGAAATCGGCAAGGCTACCGCCAAGTACTTCTTCTACAGCAACATCATGAACTTTT
TCAAGACCGAGATTACCCTGGCCAACGGCGAGATCCGGAAGCGGCCTCTGATCGAGACAAACGGCGAAAC
CGGGGAGATCGTGTGGGATAAGGGCCGGGATTTTGCCACCGTGCGGAAAGTGCTGAGCATGCCCCAAGTG
AATATCGTGAAAAAGACCGAGGTGCAGACAGGCGGCTTCAGCAAAGAGTCTATCCTGCCCAAGAGGAACA
GCGATAAGCTGATCGCCAGAAAGAAGGACTGGGACCCTAAGAAGTACGGCGGCTTCGACAGCCCCACCGT
GGCCTATTCTGTGCTGGTGGTGGCCAAAGTGGAAAAGGGCAAGTCCAAGAAACTGAAGAGTGTGAAAGAG
CTGCTGGGGATCACCATCATGGAAAGAAGCAGCTTCGAGAAGAATCCCATCGACTTTCTGGAAGCCAAGG
GCTACAAAGAAGTGAAAAAGGACCTGATCATCAAGCTGCCTAAGTACTCCCTGTTCGAGCTGGAAAACGG
CCGGAAGAGAATGCTGGCCTCTGCCGGCGAACTGCAGAAGGGAAACGAACTGGCCCTGCCCTCCAAATAT
GTGAACTTCCTGTACCTGGCCAGCCACTATGAGAAGCTGAAGGGCTCCCCCGAGGATAATGAGCAGAAAC
AGCTGTTTGTGGAACAGCACAAGCACTACCTGGACGAGATCATCGAGCAGATCAGCGAGTTCTCCAAGAG
AGTGATCCTGGCCGACGCTAATCTGGACAAAGTGCTGTCCGCCTACAACAAGCACCGGGATAAGCCCATC
AGAGAGCAGGCCGAGAATATCATCCACCTGTTTACCCTGACCAATCTGGGAGCCCCTGCCGCCTTCAAGT
ACTTTGACACCACCATCGACCGGAAGAGGTACACCAGCACGAAAGAGGTGCTGGACGCCACCCTGATCCA
CCAGAGCATCACCGGCCTGTACGAGACACGGATCGACCTGTCTCAGCTGGGAGGTGACTCTGGAGGATCT
AGCGGAGGATCCTCTGGCAGCGAGACACCAGGAACAAGCGAGTCAGCAACACCAGAGAGCAGTGGCGGCA
GCAGCGGCGGCAGCAGCACCCTAAATATAGAAGATGAGTATCGGCTACATGAGACCTCAAAAGAGCCAGA
TGTTTCTCTAGGGTCCACATGGCTGTCTGATTTTCCTCAGGCCTGGGCGGAAACCGGGGGCATGGGACTG
GCAGTTCGCCAAGCTCCTCTGATCATACCTCTGAAAGCAACCTCTACCCCCGTGTCCATAAAACAATACC
CCATGTCACAAGAAGCCAGACTGGGGATCAAGCCCCACATACAGAGACTGTTGGACCAGGGAATACTGGT
ACCCTGCCAGTCCCCCTGGAACACGCCCCTGCTACCCGTTAAGAAACCAGGGACTAATGATTATAGGCCT
GTCCAGGATCTGAGAGAAGTCAACAAGCGGGTGGAGGACATCCACCCCACCGTGCCCAACCCTTACAACC
TCTTGAGCGGGCTCCCACCGTCCCACCAGTGGTACACTGTGCTTGATTTAAAGGATGCCTTTTTCTGCCT
GAGACTCCACCCCACCAGTCAGCCTCTCTTCGCCTTTGAGTGGAGAGATCCAGAGATGGGAATCTCAGGA
CAATTGACCTGGACCAGACTCCCACAGGGTTTCAAAAACAGTCCCACCCTGTTTAATGAGGCACTGCACA
GAGACCTAGCAGACTTCCGGATCCAGCACCCAGACTTGATCCTGCTACAGTACGTGGATGACTTACTGCT
GGCCGCCACTTCTGAGCTAGACTGCCAACAAGGTACTCGGGCCCTGTTACAAACCCTAGGGAACCTCGGG
TATCGGGCCTCGGCCAAGAAAGCCCAAATTTGCCAGAAACAGGTCAAGTATCTGGGGTATCTTCTAAAAG
AGGGTCAGAGATGGCTGACTGAGGCCAGAAAAGAGACTGTGATGGGGCAGCCTACTCCAAAGACCCCTCG
ACAACTAAGGGAGTTCCTAGGGAAGGCAGGCTTCTGTCGCCTCTTCATCCCTGGGTTTGCAGAAATGGCA
GCCCCCCTGTACCCTCTCACCAAACCGGGGACTCTGTTTAATTGGGGCCCAGACCAACAAAAGGCCTATC
AAGAAATCAAGCAAGCCCTTCTAACTGCCCCAGCCCTGGGGTTGCCAGATTTGACTAAGCCCTTTGAACT
CTTTGTCGACGAGAAGCAGGGCTACGCCAAAGGTGTCCTAACGCAAAAACTGGGACCTTGGCGTCGGCCG
GTGGCCTACCTGTCCAAAAAGCTAGACCCAGTAGCAGCTGGGTGGCCCCCTTGCCTACGGATGGTAGCAG
CCATTGCCGTACTGACAAAGGATGCAGGCAAGCTAACCATGGGACAGCCACTAGTCATTCTGGCCCCCCA
TGCAGTAGAGGCACTAGTCAAACAACCCCCCGACCGCTGGCTTTCCAACGCCCGGATGACTCACTATCAG
GCCTTGCTTTTGGACACGGACCGGGTCCAGTTCGGACCGGTGGTAGCCCTGAACCCGGCTACGCTGCTCC
CACTGCCTGAGGAAGGGCTGCAACACAACTGCCTTGATATCCTGGCCGAAGCCCACGGAACCCGACCCGA
CCTAACGGACCAGCCGCTCCCAGACGCCGACCACACCTGGTACACGGATGGAAGCAGTCTCTTACAAGAG
GGACAGCGTAAGGCGGGAGCTGCGGTGACCACCGAGACCGAGGTAATCTGGGCTAAAGCCCTGCCAGCCG
GGACATCCGCTCAGCGGGCTGAACTGATAGCACTCACCCAGGCCCTAAAGATGGCAGAAGGTAAGAAGCT
AAATGTTTATACTGATAGCCGTTATGCTTTTGCTACTGCCCATATCCATGGAGAAATATACAGAAGGCGT
GGGTGGCTCACATCAGAAGGCAAAGAGATCAAAAATAAAGACGAGATCTTGGCCCTACTAAAAGCCCTCT
TTCTGCCCAAAAGACTTAGCATAATCCATTGTCCAGGACATCAAAAGGGACACAGCGCCGAGGCTAGAGG
CAACCGGATGGCTGACCAAGCGGCCCGAAAGGCAGCCATCACAGAGACTCCAGACACCTCTACCCTCCTC
ATAGAAAATTCATCACCCTCTGGCGGCTCAAAAAGAACCGCCGACGGCAGCGAATTCGAGAAAAGGCCGG
CGGCCACGAAAAAGGCCGGCCAGGCAAAAAAGAAAAAGGAATTCGGCAGTGGAGAGGGCAGAGGAAGTCT
GCTAACATGCGGTGACGTCGAGGAGAATCCTGGCCCAGTGAGCAAGGGCGAGGAGCTGTTCACCGGGGTG
GTGCCCATCCTGGTCGAGCTGGACGGCGACGTAAACGGCCACAAGTTCAGCGTGTCCGGCGAGGGCGAGG
GCGATGCCACCTACGGCAAGCTGACCCTGAAGTTCATCTGCACCACCGGCAAGCTGCCCGTGCCCTGGCC
CACCCTCGTGACCACCCTGACCTACGGCGTGCAGTGCTTCAGCCGCTACCCCGACCACATGAAGCAGCAC
GACTTCTTCAAGTCCGCCATGCCCGAAGGCTACGTCCAGGAGCGCACCATCTTCTTCAAGGACGACGGCA
ACTACAAGACCCGCGCCGAGGTGAAGTTCGAGGGCGACACCCTGGTGAACCGCATCGAGCTGAAGGGCAT
CGACTTCAAGGAGGACGGCAACATCCTGGGGCACAAGCTGGAGTACAACTACAACAGCCACAACGTCTAT
ATCATGGCCGACAAGCAGAAGAACGGCATCAAGGTGAACTTCAAGATCCGCCACAACATCGAGGACGGCA
GCGTGCAGCTCGCCGACCACTACCAGCAGAACACCCCCATCGGCGACGGCCCCGTGCTGCTGCCCGACAA
CCACTACCTGAGCACCCAGTCCGCCCTGAGCAAAGACCCCAACGAGAAGCGCGATCACATGGTCCTGCTG
GAGTTCGTGACCGCCGCCGGGATCACTCTCGGCATGGACGAGCTGTACAAGGAATTCTAACTAGAGCTCG
CTGATCAGCCTCGACTGTGCCTTCTAGTTGCCAGCCATCTGTTGTTTGCCCCTCCCCCGTGCCTTCCTTG
ACCCTGGAAGGTGCCACTCCCACTGTCCTTTCCTAATAAAATGAGGAAATTGCATCGCATTGTCTGAGTA
GGTGTCATTCTATTCTGGGGGGTGGGGTGGGGCAGGACAGCAAGGGGGAGGATTGGGAAGAGAATAGCAG
GCATGCTGGGGAGCGGCCGCTCTAGAACTAGTGGATCCCCCGGGCTGCAGGAATTCGATAATCCTGCAGG
AAAAAAGCACCGACTCGGTGCCACTTTTTCAAGTTGATAACGGACTAGCCTTATTTTAACTTGCTATTTC
TAGCTCTAAAACGTCTTCTCGAAGACCCCGGTGTTTCGTCCTTTCCACAAGATATATAAAGCCAAGAAAT
CGAAATACTTTCAAGTTACGGTAAGCATATGATAGTCCATTTTAAAACATAATTTTAAAACTGCAAACTA
CCCAAGAAATTATTACTTTCTACGTCACGTATTTTGTACTAATATCTTTGTGTTTACAGTCAAATTAATT
CCAATTATCTCTCTAACAGCCTTGTATCGTATATGCAAATATGAAGGAATCATGGGAAATAGGCCCTCGC
GGCCGCAGGAACCCCTAGTGATGGAGTTGGCCACTCCCTCTCTGCGCGCTCGCTCGCTCACTGAGGCCGG
GCGACCAAAGGTCGCCCGACGCCCGGGCTTTGCCCGGGCGGCCTCAGTGAGCGAGCGAGCGCGCAGCTGC
CTGCAGGGGCGCCTGATGCGGTATTTTCTCCTTACGCATCTGTGCGGTATTTCACACCGCATA
[95 nt withheld, positions 7204-7298]
T
[46 nt withheld, positions 7300-7345]
C
[141 nt withheld, positions 7347-7487]
CCTTTGACGTTGGAGTCCACGTTCTTT
[37 nt withheld, positions 7515-7551]
ACTCTATCTCGGGCTATTCTTTTGATTTATAAGGGATTTTGCCGATTTCGGTCTATTGGTTAAAAAATGA
GCTGATTTAACAAAAATTTAACGCGAATTTTAACAAAATATTAACGTTTACAATTTTATGGTGCACTCTC
AGTACAATCTGCTCTGATGCCGCATAGTTAAGCCAGCCCCGACACCCGCCAACACCCGCTGACGCGCCCT
GACGGGCTTGTCTGCTCCCGGCATCCGCTTACAGACAAGCTGTGACCGTCTCCGGGAGCTGCATGTGTCA
GAGGTTTTCACCGTCATCACCGAAACGCGCGAGACGAAAGGGCCTCGTGATACGCCTATTTTTATAGGTT
AATGTCATGATAATAATGGTTTCTTAGACGTCAGGTGGCACTTTTCGGGGAAATGTGCGCGGAACCCCTA
TTTGTTTATTTTTCTAAATACATTCAAATATGTATCCGCTCATGAGACAATAACCCTGATAAATGCTTCA
ATAATATTGAAAAAGGAAGAGTATGAGTATTCAACATTTCCGTGTCGCCCTTATTCCCTTTTTTGCGGCA
TTTTGCCTTCCTGTTTTTGCTCACCCAGAAACGCTGGTGAAAGTAAAAGATGCTGAAGATCAGTTGGGTG
CACGAGTGGGTTACATCGAACTGGATCTCAACAGCGGTAAGATCCTTGAGAGTTTTCGCCCCGAAGAACG
TTTTCCAATGATGAGCACTTTTAAAGTTCTGCTATGTGGCGCGGTATTATCCCGTATTGACGCCGGGCAA
GAGCAACTCGGTCGCCGCATACACTATTCTCAGAATGACTTGGTTGAGTACTCACCAGTCACAGAAAAGC
ATCTTACGGATGGCATGACAGTAAGAGAATTATGCAGTGCTGCCATAACCATGAGTGATAACACTGCGGC
CAACTTACTTCTGACAACGATCGGAGGACCGAAGGAGCTAACCGCTTTTTTGCACAACATGGGGGATCAT
GTAACTCGCCTTGATCGTTGGGAACCGGAGCTGAATGAAGCCATACCAAACGACGAGCGTGACACCACGA
TGCCTGTAGCAATGGCAACAACGTTGCGCAAACTATTAACTGGCGAACTACTTACTCTAGCTTCCCGGCA
ACAATTAATAGACTGGATGGAGGCGGATAAAGTTGCAGGACCACTTCTGCGCTCGGCCCTTCCGGCTGGC
TGGTTTATTGCTGATAAATCTGGAGCCGGTGAGCGTGGAAGCCGCGGTATCATTGCAGCACTGGGGCCAG
ATGGTAAGCCCTCCCGTATCGTAGTTATCTACACGACGGGGAGTCAGGCAACTATGGATGAACGAAATAG
ACAGATCGCTGAGATAGGTGCCTCACTGATTAAGCATTGGTAACTGTCAGACCAAGTTTACTCATATATA
CTTTAGATTGATTTAAAACTTCATTTTTAATTTAAAAGGATCTAGGTGAAGATCCTTTTTGATAATCTCA
TGACCAAAATCCCTTAACGTGAGTTTTCGTTCCACTGAGCGTCAGACCCCGTAGAAAAGATCAAAGGATC
TTCTTGAGATCCTTTTTTTCTGCGCGTAATCTGCTGCTTGCAAACAAAAAAACCACCGCTACCAGCGGTG
GTTTGTTTGCCGGATCAAGAGCTACCAACTCTTTTTCCGAAGGTAACTGGCTTCAGCAGAGCGCAGATAC
CAAATACTGTTCTTCTAGTGTAGCCGTAGTTAGGCCACCACTTCAAGAACTCTGTAGCACCGCCTACATA
CCTCGCTCTGCTAATCCTGTTACCAGTGGCTGCTGCCAGTGGCGATAAGTCGTGTCTTACCGGGTTGGAC
TCAAGACGATAGTTACCGGATAAGGCGCAGCGGTCGGGCTGAACGGGGGGTTCGTGCACACAGCCCAGCT
TGGAGCGAACGACCTACACCGAACTGAGATACCTACAGCGTGAGCTATGAGAAAGCGCCACGCTTCCCGA
AGGGAGAAAGGCGGACAGGTATCCGGTAAGCGGCAGGGTCGGAACAGGAGAGCGCACGAGGGAGCTTCCA
GGGGGAAACGCCTGGTATCTTTATAGTCCTGTCGGGTTTCGCCACCTCTGACTTGAGCGTCGATTTTTGT
GATGCTCGTCAGGGGGGCGGAGCCTATGGAAAAACGCCAGCAACGCGGCCTTTTTACGGTTCCTGGCCTT
TTGCTGGCCTTTTGCTCACATGTGAGGGCCTATTTCCCATGATTCCTTCATATTTGCATATACGATACAA
GGCTGTTAGAGAGATAATTGGAATTAATTTGACTGTAAACACAAAGATATTAGTACAAAATACGTGACGT
AGAAAGTAATAATTTCTTGGGTAGTTTGCAGTTTTAAAATTATGTTTTAAAATGGACTATCATATGCTTA
CCGTAACTTGAAAGTATTTCGATTTCTTGGCTTTATATATCTTGTGGAAAGGACGAAACACCGGGTCTTC
GAGAAGACCTGTTTTAGAGCTAGAAATAGCAAGTTAAAATAAGGCTAGTCCGTTATCAACTTGAAAAAGT
GGCACCGAGTCGGTGCGGGTCTTCGAGAAGACCTTTTTTTTGTTCTAGTCCGTTTTTAGCGCGTGCGCCA
ATTCTGCAGACAAATGGCTCTAGAGGTACCCGTTACATAACTTACGGTAAATGGCCCGCCTGGCTGACCG
CCCAACGACCCCCGCCCATTGACGTCAATAGTAACGCCAATAGGGACTTTCCATTGACGTCAATGGGTGG
AGTATTTACGGTAAACTGCCCACTTGGCAGTACATCAAGTGTATCATATGCCAAGTACGCCCCCTATTGA
CGTCAATGACGGTAAATGGCCCGCCTGGCATTGTGCCCAGTACATGACCTTATGGGACTTTCCTACTTGG
CAGTACATCTACGTATTAGTCATCGCTATTACCATGGTCGAGGTGAGCCCCACGTTCTGCTTCACTCTCC
CCATCTCCCCCCCCTCCCCACCCCCAATTTTGTATTTATTTATTTTTTAATTATTTTGTGCAGCGATGGG
GGCGGGGGGGGGGGGGGNNSGSGCSRGGSGGGGSGGGGSGGGGSGRGGGGSGGGGSGGGGSGRGGSGGRG
RGGKGSGGCGGCAGCCAATCAGAGCGGCGCGCTCCGAAAGTTTCCTTTTATGGCGAGGCGGCGGCGGCGG
CGGCCCTATAAAAAGCGAAGCGCGCGGCGGGCGGGAGTCGCTGCGCGCTGCCTTCGCCCCGTGCCCCGCT
CCGCCGCCGCCTCGCGCCGCCCGCCCCGGCTCTGACTGACCGCGTTACTCCCACAGGTGAGCGGGCGGGA
CGGCCCTTCTCCTCCGGGCTGTAATTAGCTGAGCAAGAGGTAAGGGTTTAAGGGATGGTTGGTTGGTGGG
GTATTAATGTTTAATTACCTGGAGCACCTGCCTGAAATCACTTTTTTTCAGGTTGGACCGGTGCCACCAT
GGACTATAAGGACCACGACGGAGACTACAAGGATCATGATATTGATTACAAAGACGATGACGATAAGATG
GCCCCAAAGAAGAAGCGGAAGGTCGGTATCCACGGAGTCCCAGCAGCCGACAAGAAGTACAGCATCGGCC
TGGACATCGGCACCAACTCTGTGGGCTGGGCCGTGATCACCGACGAGTACAAGGTGCCCAGCAAGAAATT
CAAGGTGCTGGGCAACACCGACCGGCACAGCATCAAGAAGAACCTGATCGGAGCCCTGCTGTTCGACAGC
GGCGAAACAGCCGAGGCCACCCGGCTGAAGAGAACCGCCAGAAGAAGATACACCAGACGGAAGAACCGGA
TCTGCTATCTGCAAGAGATCTTCAGCAACGAGATGGCCAAGGTGGACGACAGCTTCTTCCACAGACTGGA
AGAGTCCTTCCTGGTGGAAGAGGATAAGAAGCACGAGCGGCACCCCATCTTCGGCAACATCGTGGACGAG
GTGGCCTACCACGAGAAGTACCCCACCATCTACCACCTGAGAAAGAAACTGGTGGACAGCACCGACAAGG
CCGACCTGCGGCTGATCTATCTGGCCCTGGCCCACATGATCAAGTTCCGGGGCCACTTCCTGATCGAGGG
CGACCTGAACCCCGACAACAGCGACGTGGACAAGCTGTTCATCCAGCTGGTGCAGACCTACAACCAGCTG
TTCGAGGAAAACCCCATCAACGCCAGCGGCGTGGACGCCAAGGCCATCCTGTCTGCCAGACTGAGCAAGA
GCAGACGGCTGGAAAATCTGATCGCCCAGCTGCCCGGCGAGAAGAAGAATGGCCTGTTCGGAAACCTGAT
TGCCCTGAGCCTGGGCCTGACCCCCAACTTC
Features (pLannotate 1.2.2; 21 found; start..end, strand, type, name):
    850..3344    +  CDS            Cas9(C) (fragment): C-terminal portion of Streptococcus pyogenes Cas9 (Zetsche et al., 2015)
   3448..5479    +  CDS            gag-pol (fragment): Moloney murine leukemia virus Gag-Pol polyprotein; gag-pol; contains a read-through stop codon
   5521..5568    +  CDS            nucleoplasmin NLS: bipartite nuclear localization signal from nucleoplasmin
   5638..6351    +  CDS            EGFP: EGFP is a basic (constitutively fluorescent) green fluorescent protein published in 1996, derived from Aequorea victoria. It is reported to be a rapidly-maturing weak dimer with moderate acid sensitivity.
   6385..6496    +  polyA_signal   bGH poly(A) signal: bovine growth hormone polyadenylation signal
   6593..6640    +  misc_feature   MCS (fragment): pBluescript multiple cloning site
   6657..6732    -  misc_RNA       gRNA scaffold: guide RNA scaffold for the Streptococcus pyogenes CRISPR/Cas9 system
   6758..6998    -  promoter       U6 promoter: RNA polymerase III promoter for human U6 snRNA
   7007..7147    +  repeat_region  AAV2 ITR: inverted terminal repeat of adeno-associated virus serotype 2 inverted
   7152..7203    -  misc_feature   bom (fragment): basis of mobility region from pBR322
   7222..7677    +  rep_origin     f1 ori (sequence partly withheld): f1 bacteriophage origin of replication; arrow indicates direction of (+) strand synthesis
   7678..7727    -  misc_feature   bom (fragment): basis of mobility region from pBR322
   7829..7864    -  CDS            rop (fragment): Rop protein, which maintains plasmids at low copy number; rop
   7959..8063    +  promoter       AmpR promoter: bla
   8064..8924    +  CDS            AmpR: β-lactamase; bla; confers resistance to ampicillin, carbenicillin, and related antibiotics
   9095..9683    +  rep_origin     ori: high-copy-number ColE1/pMB1/pBR322/pUC origin of replication
   9745..9985    +  promoter       U6 promoter: RNA polymerase III promoter for human U6 snRNA
  10012..10087   +  misc_RNA       gRNA scaffold: guide RNA scaffold for the Streptococcus pyogenes CRISPR/Cas9 system
  10172..10457   +  enhancer       CMV enhancer: human cytomegalovirus immediate early enhancer; contains an 18-bp deletion relative to the standard CMV enhancer
  10735..10962   +  intron         hybrid intron: hybrid between chicken β-actin (CBA) and minute virus of mice (MMV) introns (Gray et al., 2011)
  11100..849     +  CDS            Cas9(N) (across the origin): N-terminal portion of Streptococcus pyogenes Cas9 (Zetsche et al., 2015)
