[The description below was written by a language model from this plasmid's Addgene catalogue record and pLannotate feature annotations shown in this document.]
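Description:
PEA1-Nuclease-GFP is an all-in-one mammalian expression plasmid of about 11.85 kb, recorded as built on the pCMV-PE2 backbone, that supplies every component needed for nuclease-based prime editing from a single transfectable vector. It is propagated in E. coli as a high-copy plasmid through a ColE1/pUC-type origin with ampicillin resistance (β-lactamase). It also carries an f1 phage origin and a single annotated AAV2 ITR; a lone ITR looks like a leftover from a parental vector, not a working packaging arrangement.

The main cassette encodes Streptococcus pyogenes Cas9 fused to the Moloney murine leukemia virus reverse transcriptase (annotated as a gag-pol fragment), followed by a nucleoplasmin bipartite NLS, a T2A self-cleaving peptide according to the insert name, and EGFP, ending at a bGH polyadenylation signal. A GC-to-CA point change in Cas9 restores nuclease activity, so the editor makes double-strand breaks rather than the nick made by standard PE2. The catalogue lists the promoter as CMV. However, the insert name says CbH, and the feature tables show a CMV enhancer, chicken β-actin promoter (annotated only in the depositor sequence) and a hybrid CBA/MVM intron, which fits a CBh-type hybrid promoter.

Two human U6 promoters in opposite orientations each sit next to an SpCas9 gRNA scaffold. According to the record, one is for a pegRNA and the other for an additional sgRNA, each with a BbsI cloning gate for inserting user-designed sequences. Because GFP is co-translated with the editor, transfected cells can be identified or enriched by fluorescence. The plasmid is intended for prime editing in human and mouse cells.
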