Addgene plasmid #171994: PEA1-Nuclease-GFP
Purpose: Delivers all prime editing nuclease components in a single, GFP selectable plasmid
Depositing lab: Paul Thomas. Depositing organization: South Australian Health and Medical Research Institute (SAHMRI). Publication: Optimized nickase- and nuclease-based prime editing in human and mouse cells. Adikusuma F, Lushington C, Arudkumar J, Godahewa GI, Chey YCJ, Gierus L, Piltz S, Geiger A, Jain Y, Reti D, Wilson LOW, Bauer DC, Thomas PQ. Nucleic Acids Res. 2021 Sep 17. pii: 6371974. doi: 10.1093/nar/gkab792. PubMed 34534334.
Backbone
  Vector backbone: pCMV-PE2
  Vector type: Mammalian Expression
  Selectable markers: GFP
Growth in bacteria
  Bacterial resistance: Ampicillin, 100 μg/mL
  Growth temperature: 37°C
  Growth strain: DH5alpha
  Copy number: High Copy
Gene/Insert
  Gene/Insert name: CbH-Cas9-RT-T2A-GFP, hU6-pegRNA (Bbs1 gate), hU6-sgRNA (Bbs1 gate)
  Species: Synthetic; Cas9 is from S. pyogenes; M-MLV RT is from the Moloney murine leukemia virus
  Mutation: GC to CA point mutation in SpCas9 to restore nuclease function
  Promoter: CMV for Cas9, U6 for gRNAs
  Cloning method: Ligation Independent Cloning
  Sequencing primers: 5′ --; 3′ BGH-reverse
Terms and licenses: Academic/Nonprofit Terms; Industry Terms: Not Available to Industry
Depositor comments: Full sequence https://benchling.com/s/seq-hFIfAYFnD7vtemxXRY19.
How to cite: PEA1-Nuclease-GFP was a gift from Paul Thomas (Addgene plasmid # 171994 ; http://n2t.net/addgene:171994 ; RRID:Addgene_171994)
